Addgene plasmid #174242: pAPM-miR30-DDX58-ts2
Purpose: DDX58 knockdown
Depositing lab: Jeremy Luban. Depositing organization: University of Massachusetts, Worcester. Publication: IFIH1 (MDA5) is required for innate immune detection of intron-containing RNA expressed from the HIV-1 provirus. Guney MH, Nagalekshmi K, McCauley SM, Carbone C, Aydemir O, Luban J. Proc Natl Acad Sci U S A. 2024 Jul 16;121(29):e2404349121. doi: 10.1073/pnas.2404349121. Epub 2024 Jul 10. PubMed 38985764.
Backbone
  Vector backbone: pAPM-miR30
  Vector type: Lentiviral, RNAi
  Selectable markers: Puromycin
Growth in bacteria
  Bacterial resistance: Ampicillin, 100 μg/mL
  Growth temperature: 30°C
  Growth strain: NEB Stable
  Copy number: High Copy
Gene/Insert
  Gene/Insert name: DDX58 shRNA
  gRNA/shRNA sequence: TTAAATTTGTCGCTAATCCGTG
  Species: H. sapiens (human)
  Entrez Gene: RIGI (a.k.a. DDX58, RIG-I, RIG1, RLR-1, SGMRT2)
  Promoter: SFFV
  Cloning method: Restriction Enzyme; 5′ cloning site unknown (unknown if destroyed)
Terms and licenses: Academic/Nonprofit Terms; Industry Terms: Not Available to Industry
Depositor comments: Please visit https://doi.org/10.1101/2023.11.17.567619 for bioRxiv preprint.
How to cite: pAPM-miR30-DDX58-ts2 was a gift from Jeremy Luban (Addgene plasmid # 174242 ; http://n2t.net/addgene:174242 ; RRID:Addgene_174242)
