[The description below was written by a language model from this plasmid's Addgene catalogue record and pLannotate feature annotations shown in this document.]
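Description:
pAPM-miR30-DDX58-ts2 is a lentiviral RNAi vector built on the pAPM-miR30 backbone for knocking down human DDX58, the gene now named RIGI that encodes the cytosolic RNA sensor RIG-I. In bacteria it is maintained as a high-copy plasmid through a ColE1/pUC-type origin and selected with ampicillin via the β-lactamase gene. The annotated full sequence is about 6.3 kb.

The transfer cassette is HIV-1 derived. A CMV enhancer/promoter sits upstream of a truncated 5' LTR, so genomic RNA can be transcribed in packaging cells. It is followed by the Ψ packaging signal with an adjoining gag fragment, the Rev response element for Rev-dependent nuclear export, and a cPPT/CTS element that aids nuclear import of the reverse-transcribed genome. A second truncated LTR closes the provirus at the 3' end; the annotation tool labels it as a 5' LTR, but its position makes it the 3' repeat.

Within the provirus, the SFFV LTR promoter drives the puromycin N-acetyltransferase gene (pac). Immediately downstream lie miR-30a 5' and 3' flanking sequences that bracket the DDX58-targeting hairpin ("ts2", presumably the second target site in a series). This layout suggests a single Pol II transcript that both confers puromycin resistance and carries a microRNA-based shRNA, which the endogenous miRNA machinery processes into the mature guide strand. Drug selection would therefore be linked to expression of the knockdown cassette.

The associated publication studies innate immune detection of intron-containing RNA expressed from the HIV-1 provirus, which fits use of this vector to test the contribution of RIG-I by stable knockdown in transduced human cells.
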