Features (pLannotate 1.2.2; 19 found; start..end, strand, type, name):
     79..458     +  enhancer       CMV enhancer: human cytomegalovirus immediate early enhancer
    459..658     +  promoter       CMV promoter: human cytomegalovirus (CMV) immediate early promoter
    676..856     +  LTR            5' LTR (truncated): truncated 5' long terminal repeat (LTR) from HIV-1
    903..1028    +  misc_feature   HIV-1 Ψ: packaging signal of human immunodeficiency virus type 1
   1012..1350    +  CDS            HIV-1 gag (fragment): gag protein from human immunodeficiency virus 1; gag
   1525..1758    +  misc_feature   RRE: The Rev response element (RRE) of HIV-1 allows for Rev-dependent mRNA export from the nucleus to the cytoplasm.
   2135..2235    +  CDS            Rev (fragment): human immunodeficiency virus 1 (HIV-1) Rev protein; rev; enhances nuclear export of unspliced and incompletely spliced viral mRNAs
   2285..2402    +  misc_feature   cPPT/CTS: central polypurine tract and central termination sequence of HIV-1
   2539..2946    +  promoter       SFFV promoter: spleen focus-forming virus long terminal repeat (LTR) promoter
   2967..3563    +  CDS            pac: PUAC_STRAD - Protein predicted: Swiss-Prot protein existence level 4. Detoxification of puromycin. From Streptomyces alboniger.
   3588..3633    +  ncRNA          5' miR-30a (fragment): sequence upstream of the 71-nt precursor of the human miR-30a microRNA (Zeng et al., 2002) miRNA
   3703..3728    +  ncRNA          3' miR-30a (fragment): sequence downstream of the 71-nt precursor of the human miR-30a microRNA (Zeng et al., 2002) miRNA
   3758..3777    +  misc_feature   cPPT/CTS (fragment): central polypurine tract and central termination sequence of HIV-1
   3809..3989    +  LTR            5' LTR (truncated): truncated 5' long terminal repeat (LTR) from HIV-1
   4060..4648    -  rep_origin     ori: high-copy-number ColE1/pMB1/pBR322/pUC origin of replication
   4819..5679    -  CDS            AmpR: β-lactamase; bla; confers resistance to ampicillin, carbenicillin, and related antibiotics
   5680..5784    -  promoter       AmpR promoter: bla
   5843..5895    -  misc_feature   bom (fragment): basis of mobility region from pBR322
   6057..67      +  promoter       SV40 promoter (across the origin): SV40 enhancer and early promoter
>Addgene plasmid #174242 | pAPM-miR30-DDX58-ts2 | addgene full sequence | sequence record 343161 | Addgene NGS Result
CGCCTCTGCCTCTGAGCTATTCCAGAAGTAGTGAGGAGGCTTTTTTGGAGGCCTAGGCTTTTGCAAAAAG
CTCGCGTTGACATTGATTATTGACTAGTTATTAATAGTAATCAATTACGGGGTCATTAGTTCATAGCCCA
TATATGGAGTTCCGCGTTACATAACTTACGGTAAATGGCCCGCCTGGCTGACCGCCCAACGACCCCCGCC
CATTGACGTCAATAATGACGTATGTTCCCATAGTAACGCCAATAGGGACTTTCCATTGACGTCAATGGGT
GGAGTATTTACGGTAAACTGCCCACTTGGCAGTACATCAAGTGTATCATATGCCAAGTACGCCCCCTATT
GACGTCAATGACGGTAAATGGCCCGCCTGGCATTATGCCCAGTACATGACCTTATGGGACTTTCCTACTT
GGCAGTACATCTACGTATTAGTCATCGCTATTACCATGGTGATGCGGTTTTGGCAGTACATCAATGGGCG
TGGATAGCGGTTTGACTCACGGGGATTTCCAAGTCTCCACCCCATTGACGTCAATGGGAGTTTGTTTTGG
CACCAAAATCAACGGGACTTTCCAAAATGTCGTAACAACTCCGCCCCATTGACGCAAATGGGCGGTAGGC
GTGTACGGTGGGAGGTCTATATAAGCAGCGCGTTTTGCCTGTACTGGGTCTCTCTGGTTAGACCAGATCT
GAGCCTGGGAGCTCTCTGGCTAACTAGGGAACCCACTGCTTAAGCCTCAATAAAGCTTGCCTTGAGTGCT
TCAAGTAGTGTGTGCCCGTCTGTTGTGTGACTCTGGTAACTAGAGATCCCTCAGACCCTTTTAGTCAGTG
TGGAAAATCTCTAGCAGTGGCGCCCGAACAGGGACTTGAAAGCGAAAGGGAAACCAGAGGAGCTCTCTCG
ACGCAGGACTCGGCTTGCTGAAGCGCGCACGGCAAGAGGCGAGGGGCGGCGACTGGTGAGTACGCCAAAA
ATTTTGACTAGCGGAGGCTAGAAGGAGAGAGATGGGTGCGAGAGCGTCAGTATTAAGCGGGGGAGAATTA
GATCGCGATGGGAAAAAATTCGGTTAAGGCCAGGGGGAAAGAAAAAATATAAATTAAAACATATAGTATG
GGCAAGCAGGGAGCTAGAACGATTCGCAGTTAATCCTGGCCTGTTAGAAACATCAGAAGGCTGTAGACAA
ATACTGGGACAGCTACAACCATCCCTTCAGACAGGATCAGAAGAACTTAGATCATTATATAATACAGTAG
CAACCCTCTATTGTGTGCATCAAAGGATAGAGATAAAAGACACCAAGGAAGCTTTAGACAAGATAGAGGA
AGAGCAAAACAAAAGTAAGACCACCGCACAGCAAGCGGCCGGCCGCTGATCTTCAGACCTGGAGGAGGAG
ATATGAGGGACAATTGGAGAAGTGAATTATATAAATATAAAGTAGTAAAAATTGAACCATTAGGAGTAGC
ACCCACCAAGGCAAAGAGAAGAGTGGTGCAGAGAGAAAAAAGAGCAGTGGGAATAGGAGCTTTGTTCCTT
GGGTTCTTGGGAGCAGCAGGAAGCACTATGGGCGCAGCGTCAATGACGCTGACGGTACAGGCCAGACAAT
TATTGTCTGGTATAGTGCAGCAGCAGAACAATTTGCTGAGGGCTATTGAGGCGCAACAGCATCTGTTGCA
ACTCACAGTCTGGGGCATCAAGCAGCTCCAGGCAAGAATCCTGGCTGTGGAAAGATACCTAAAGGATCAA
CAGCTCCTGGGGATTTGGGGTTGCTCTGGAAAACTCATTTGCACCACTGCTGTGCCTTGGAATGCTAGTT
GGAGTAATAAATCTCTGGAACAGATTTGGAATCACACGACCTGGATGGAGTGGGACAGAGAAATTAACAA
TTACACAAGCTTAATACACTCCTTAATTGAAGAATCGCAAAACCAGCAAGAAAAGAATGAACAAGAATTA
TTGGAATTAGATAAATGGGCAAGTTTGTGGAATTGGTTTAACATAACAAATTGGCTGTGGTATATAAAAT
TATTCATAATGATAGTAGGAGGCTTGGTAGGTTTAAGAATAGTTTTTGCTGTACTTTCTATAGTGAATAG
AGTTAGGCAGGGATATTCACCATTATCGTTTCAGACCCACCTCCCAACCCCGAGGGGACCCGACAGGCCC
GAAGGAATAGAAGAAGAAGGTGGAGAGAGAGACAGAGACAGATCCATTCGATTAGTGAACGGATCGGCAC
TGCGTGCGCCAATTCTGCAGACAAATGGCAGTATTCATCCACAATTTTAAAAGAAAAGGGGGGATTGGGG
GGTACAGTGCAGGGGAAAGAATAGTAGACATAATAGCAACAGACATACAAACTAAAGAATTACAAAAACA
AATTACAAAAATTCAAAATTTTCGGGTTTATTACAGGGACAGCAGAGATCCAGTTTGGTTAATTAACTGC
AGCCCCGATAAAATAAAAGATTTTATTTAGTCTCCAGAAAAAGGGGGGAATGAAAGACCCCACCTGTAGG
TTTGGCAAGCTAGCTGCAGTAACGCCATTTTGCAAGGCATGGAAAAATACCAAACCAAGAATAGAGAAGT
TCAGATCAAGGGCGGGTACATGAAAATAGCTAACGTTGGGCCAAACAGGATATCTGCGGTGAGCAGTTTC
GGCCCCGGCCCGGGGCCAAGAACAGATGGTCACCGCAGTTTCGGCCCCGGCCCGAGGCCAAGAACAGATG
GTCCCCAGATATGGCCCAACCCTCAGCAGTTTCTTAAGACCCATCAGATGTTTCCAGGCTCCCCCAAGGA
CCTGAAATGACCCTGCGCCTTATTTGAATTAACCAATCAGCCTGCTTCTCGCTTCTGTTCGCGCGCTTCT
GCTTCCCGAGCTCTATAAAAGAGCTCACAACCCCTCACTCGGCGCGCCAGTCCTCCGACAGACTGAGTCG
CCCGGGGGTCTAGAACGCGTGCCGCCATGACCGAATACAAACCTACCGTGAGGCTGGCTACAAGAGATGA
TGTCCCAAGGGCTGTGAGAACACTGGCCGCCGCTTTTGCCGATTACCCTGCCACACGCCACACTGTGGAC
CCAGATCGGCATATCGAGAGAGTGACTGAGCTGCAGGAACTGTTCCTGACCCGAGTGGGCCTGGACATTG
GGAAGGTCTGGGTCGCAGACGATGGAGCAGCTGTGGCTGTCTGGACCACACCAGAGAGCGTGGAAGCCGG
AGCTGTCTTTGCAGAGATCGGCCCTAGAATGGCAGAACTGAGCGGCTCCAGGCTGGCAGCACAGCAGCAG
ATGGAGGGACTGCTGGCCCCACACAGGCCTAAGGAACCAGCATGGTTCCTGGCTACCGTGGGGGTCTCTC
CTGACCATCAGGGCAAAGGACTGGGAAGTGCTGTGGTCCTGCCAGGAGTGGAGGCTGCAGAACGAGCTGG
AGTCCCTGCATTTCTGGAGACCTCTGCTCCACGAAACCTGCCCTTCTATGAACGGCTGGGCTTTACTGTG
ACCGCAGATGTGGAGGTCCCCGAAGGACCTAGGACCTGGTGCATGACACGCAAACCCGGCGCCTGAGCGA
TCGCCGCGGCCGCCTTCTTAACCCAACAGAAGGCTCGAGAAGGTATATTGCTGTTGACAGTGAGCGAACG
GATTAGCGACAAATTTAATAGTGAAGCCACAGATGTATTAAATTTGTCGCTAATCCGTGTGCCTACTGCC
TCGGACTTCAAGGGGCTAGAATTCGGCAGCTGTAGATCTTAGCCACTTTTTAAAAGAAAAGGGGGGACTG
GAAGGGCTAACTGCATCCGGACTGTACTGGGTCTCTCTGGTTAGACCAGATCTGAGCCTGGGAGCTCTCT
GGCTAACTAGGGAACCCACTGCTTAAGCCTCAATAAAGCTTGCCTTGAGTGCTTCAAGTAGTGTGTGCCC
GTCTGTTGTGTGACTCTGGTAACTAGAGATCCCTCAGACCCTTTTAGTCAGTGTGGAAAATCTCTAGCAG
GGCCCGTTTCATGTGAGCAAAAGGCCAGCAAAAGGCCAGGAACCGTAAAAAGGCCGCGTTGCTGGCGTTT
TTCCATAGGCTCCGCCCCCCTGACGAGCATCACAAAAATCGACGCTCAAGTCAGAGGTGGCGAAACCCGA
CAGGACTATAAAGATACCAGGCGTTTCCCCCTGGAAGCTCCCTCGTGCGCTCTCCTGTTCCGACCCTGCC
GCTTACCGGATACCTGTCCGCCTTTCTCCCTTCGGGAAGCGTGGCGCTTTCTCATAGCTCACGCTGTAGG
TATCTCAGTTCGGTGTAGGTCGTTCGCTCCAAGCTGGGCTGTGTGCACGAACCCCCCGTTCAGCCCGACC
GCTGCGCCTTATCCGGTAACTATCGTCTTGAGTCCAACCCGGTAAGACACGACTTATCGCCACTGGCAGC
AGCCACTGGTAACAGGATTAGCAGAGCGAGGTATGTAGGCGGTGCTACAGAGTTCTTGAAGTGGTGGCCT
AACTACGGCTACACTAGAAGAACAGTATTTGGTATCTGCGCTCTGCTGAAGCCAGTTACCTTCGGAAAAA
GAGTTGGTAGCTCTTGATCCGGCAAACAAACCACCGCTGGTAGCGGTGGTTTTTTTGTTTGCAAGCAGCA
GATTACGCGCAGAAAAAAAGGATCTCAAGAAGATCCTTTGATCTTTTCTACGGGGTCTGACGCTCAGTGG
AACGAAAACTCACGTTAAGGGATTTTGGTCATGAGATTATCAAAAAGGATCTTCACCTAGATCCTTTTAA
ATTAAAAATGAAGTTTTAAATCAATCTAAAGTATATATGAGTAAACTTGGTCTGACAGTTACCAATGCTT
AATCAGTGAGGCACCTATCTCAGCGATCTGTCTATTTCGTTCATCCATAGTTGCCTGACTCCCCGTCGTG
TAGATAACTACGATACGGGAGGGCTTACCATCTGGCCCCAGTGCTGCAATGATACCGCGAGACCCACGCT
CACCGGCTCCAGATTTATCAGCAATAAACCAGCCAGCCGGAAGGGCCGAGCGCAGAAGTGGTCCTGCAAC
TTTATCCGCCTCCATCCAGTCTATTAATTGTTGCCGGGAAGCTAGAGTAAGTAGTTCGCCAGTTAATAGT
TTGCGCAACGTTGTTGCCATTGCTACAGGCATCGTGGTGTCACGCTCGTCGTTTGGTATGGCTTCATTCA
GCTCCGGTTCCCAACGATCAAGGCGAGTTACATGATCCCCCATGTTGTGCAAAAAAGCGGTTAGCTCCTT
CGGTCCTCCGATCGTTGTCAGAAGTAAGTTGGCCGCAGTGTTATCACTCATGGTTATGGCAGCACTGCAT
AATTCTCTTACTGTCATGCCATCCGTAAGATGCTTTTCTGTGACTGGTGAGTACTCAACCAAGTCATTCT
GAGAATAGTGTATGCGGCGACCGAGTTGCTCTTGCCCGGCGTCAATACGGGATAATACCGCGCCACATAG
CAGAACTTTAAAAGTGCTCATCATTGGAAAACGTTCTTCGGGGCGAAAACTCTCAAGGATCTTACCGCTG
TTGAGATCCAGTTCGATGTAACCCACTCGTGCACCCAACTGATCTTCAGCATCTTTTACTTTCACCAGCG
TTTCTGGGTGAGCAAAAACAGGAAGGCAAAATGCCGCAAAAAAGGGAATAAGGGCGACACGGAAATGTTG
AATACTCATACTCTTCCTTTTTCAATATTATTGAAGCATTTATCAGGGTTATTGTCTCATGAGCGGATAC
ATATTTGAATGTATTTAGAAAAATAAACAAATAGGGGTTCCGCGCACATTTCCCCGAAAAGTGCCACCTG
ACGTCGACGGATCGGGAGATCTCCCGATCCCCTATGGTGCACTCTCAGTACAATCTGCTCTGATGCCGCA
TAGTTAAGCCAGTATCTGCTCCCTGCTTGTGTGTTGGAGGTCGCTGAGTAGTGCGCGAGCAAAATTTAAG
CTACAACAAGGCAAGGCTTGACCGACAATTGCATGAAGAATCTGCTTAGGGTTAGGCGTTTTGCGCTGCT
TCGCGATGTACGGGCCAGATATACGCGCTGTGGAATGTGTGTCAGTTAGGGTGTGGAAAGTCCCCAGGCT
CCCCAGCAGGCAGAAGTATGCAAAGCATGCATCTCAATTAGTCAGCAACCAGGTGTGGAAAGTCCCCAGG
CTCCCCAGCAGGCAGAAGTATGCAAAGCATGCATCTCAATTAGTCAGCAACCATAGTCCCGCCCCTAACT
CCGCCCATCCCGCCCCTAACTCCGCCCAGTTCCGCCCATTCTCCGCCCCATGGCTGACTAATTTTTTTTA
TTTATGCAGAGGCCGAGGC
